>Addgene plasmid #219877 | pCfb13202 | addgene full sequence | sequence record 435382 | Addgene NGS Result
TTCGTAGATAATGGAATACAAATGGATATCCAGAGTATACACATGGATAGTATACACTGACACGACAATT
CTGTATCTCTTTATGTTAACTACTGTGAGGCATTAAATAGAGCTTGATATATAAAATGTTACATTTCACA
GTCTGAACTTTTGCAGATTACCTAATTTGGTAAGATATTAATTATGAACTGAAAGTTGATGGCATCCCTA
AATTTGATGCAACGGAATGCGTGCGATAGTGAATCATTGCTAACAGATCAAGTAATCGTATCAATCGTTC
CACGTCTTATCCAGACTCGATTTCCGCCCTAACCTAAGGAAACTGCTGAGTAATTTCGAGGTTGGTTCCT
AACAAAAGCCAAGAAACGCGCCGATGGTTTAGTGGTAAAATCCATCGTTGCCATCGATGGGCCCCCGGTT
CGATTCCGGGTCGGCGCATTCCAACCTCCATCATCACAGTTTTAGAGCTAGAAATAGCAAGTTAAAATAA
GGCTAGTCCGTTATCAACTTGAAAAAGTGGCACCGAGTCGGTGGTGCTTTTTTTGTGTGGGTACGGTTGA
TTTCGATAGAGCAGCCCATTGAACCTTGATAGTGGCATTTGAAATGAGTGTAGAAAAGGCAGTGGTGGAC
TTATAGATCCAGGAACTAAAAATATACATCAATGGTAGTTAGTTTTACAGATTTATCTATGTAGAAATGT
GATATGACCAGAATTTCAAGACTGAAGAGCTCTTCAATGTCCATCAACTTTTCCCACACCCTGTGGTCTC
CCAGTGACACGGTCAAAGACGTGGCCGAGACTCTGGGCATCTCCAATCTGCCCGATGACGTGGCCAAAAC
GCTTGCCATGGACGTGGAATACCGAATCCACGAGGTGATTGAACAGGCGCTCAAGTTCATCGCGTGCATT
CGCGGCCGCATTTAAATCCCCACTTCAGAAGTTCCTATACTTTCTAGAGAATAGGAACTTCACTATAGAG
TCGAATAAGGGCGACACCCCATAATTAGCCCGGGCGAAAGGCCCAGTCTTTCGACTGAGCCTTTCGTTTT
ATTTGATGCCTGGCAGTTCCCTACTCTCGCATGGGGAGTCCCCACACTACCATCGGCGCTACGGCGTTTC
ACTTCTGAGTTCGGCATGGGGTCAGGTGGGACCACCGCGCTACTGCCGCCAGGCAAACAAGGGGTGTTAT
GAGCCATATTCAGGTATAAATGGGCTCGCGATAATGTTCAGAATTGGTTAATTGGTTGTAACACTGACCC
CTATTTGTTTATTTTTCTAAATACATTCAAATATGTATCCGCTCATGAGACAATAACCCTGATAAATGCT
TCAATAATATTGAAAAAGGAAGAATATGAGTATTCAACATTTCCGTGTCGCCCTTATTCCCTTTTTTGCG
GCATTTTGCCTTCCTGTTTTTGCTCACCCAGAAACGCTGGTGAAAGTAAAAGATGCTGAAGATCAGTTGG
GTGCACGAGTGGGTTACATCGAACTGGATCTCAACAGCGGTAAGATCCTTGAGAGTTTTCGCCCCGAAGA
ACGTTTTCCAATGATGAGCACTTTTAAAGTTCTGCTATGTGGCGCGGTATTATCCCGTATTGACGCCGGG
CAAGAGCAACTCGGTCGCCGCATACACTATTCTCAGAATGACTTGGTTGAGTACTCACCAGTCACAGAAA
AGCATCTTACGGATGGCATGACAGTAAGAGAATTATGCAGTGCTGCCATAACCATGAGTGATAACACTGC
GGCCAACTTACTTCTGACAACGATCGGAGGACCGAAGGAGCTAACCGCTTTTTTGCACAACATGGGGGAT
CATGTAACTCGCCTTGATCGTTGGGAACCGGAGCTGAATGAAGCCATACCAAACGACGAGCGTGACACCA
CGATGCCTGTAGCGATGGCAACAACGTTGCGCAAACTATTAACTGGCGAACTACTTACTCTAGCTTCCCG
GCAACAATTAATAGACTGGATGGAGGCGGATAAAGTTGCAGGACCACTTCTGCGCTCGGCCCTTCCGGCT
GGCTGGTTTATTGCTGATAAATCCGGAGCCGGTGAGCGTGGTTCTCGCGGTATCATCGCAGCGCTGGGGC
CAGATGGTAAGCCCTCCCGTATCGTAGTTATCTACACGACGGGGAGTCAGGCAACTATGGATGAACGAAA
TAGACAGATCGCTGAGATAGGTGCCTCACTGATTAAGCATTGGTAAGCAGAGCATTACGCTGACTTGACG
GGACGGCGCAAGCTCATGACCAAAATCCCTTAACGTGAGTTACGCGCGCGTCGTTCCACTGAGCGTCAGA
CCCCGTAGAAAAGATCAAAGGATCTTCTTGAGATCCTTTTTTTCTGCGCGTAATCTGCTGCTTGCAAACA
AAAAAACCACCGCTACCAGCGGTGGTTTGTTTGCCGGATCAAGAGCTACCAACTCTTTTTCCGAAGGTAA
CTGGCTTCAGCAGAGCGCAGATACCAAATACTGTTCTTCTAGTGTAGCCGTAGTTAGCCCACCACTTCAA
GAACTCTGTAGCACCGCCTACATACCTCGCTCTGCTAATCCTGTTACCAGTGGCTGCTGCCAGTGGCGAT
AAGTCGTGTCTTACCGGGTTGGACTCAAGACGATAGTTACCGGATAAGGCGCAGCGGTCGGGCTGAACGG
GGGGTTCGTGCACACAGCCCAGCTTGGAGCGAACGACCTACACCGAACTGAGATACCTACAGCGTGAGCT
ATGAGAAAGCGCCACGCTTCCCGAAGGGAGAAAGGCGGACAGGTATCCGGTAAGCGGCAGGGTCGGAACA
GGAGAGCGCACGAGGGAGCTTCCAGGGGGAAACGCCTGGTATCTTTATAGTCCTGTCGGGTTTCGCCACC
TCTGACTTGAGCGTCGATTTTTGTGATGCTCGTCAGGGGGGCGGAGCCTATGGAAAAACGCCAGCAACGC
GGCCTTTTTACGGTTCCTGGCCTTTTGCTGGCCTTTTGCTCACATGTTCTTTCCTGCGTTATCCCCTGAT
TCTGTGGATAACCGTATTACCGCCTTTGAGTGAGCTGATACCGCTCGCCGCAGCCGAACGACCGAGCGCA
GCGAGTCAGTGAGCGAGGAAGCGGAAGGCGAGAGTAGGGAACTGCCAGGCATCAAACTAAGCAGAAGGCC
CCTGACGGATGGCCTTTTTGCGTTTCTACAAACTCTTTCTGTGTTGTAAAACGACGGCCAGTCTTAAGCT
CGGGCCCCCTGGGCGGTTCTGATAACGAGTAATCGTTAATCCGCAAATAACGTAAAAACCCGCTTCGGCG
GGTTTTTTTATGGGGGGAGTTTAGGGAAAGAGCATTTGTCAGAATATTTAAGGGCGCCTGTCACTTTGCT
TGATATATGAGAATTATTTAACCTTATAAATGAGAAAAAAGCAACGCACTTTAAATAAGATACGTTGCTT
TTTCGATTGATGAACACCTATAATTAAACTATTCATCTATTATTTATGATTTTTTGTATATACAATATTT
CTAGTTTGTTAAAGAGAATTAAGAAAATAAATCTCGAAAATAATAAAGGGAAAATCAGTTTTTGATATCA
AAATTATACATGTCAACGATAATACAAAATATAATACAAACTATAAGATGTTATCAGTATTTATTATGCA
TTTAGAATAAATTTTGTGTCGCCCTTATTCGACTCACTATAGAAGTTCCTATTCTCTAGAAAGTATAGGA
ACTTCACTTCATTTTATTTAAATTTGCGGCCGCTATGTCTGATAAAAGGATGTAACATAGGCAAGCTGCT
CGTGAGTGTTGAGTACGAACCTTAGATCCAAATCACCCGCACCCACGGATATACTTGCTTGAATATACAG
TAGTAAGGAGTTTGGCGCCCGTTTTTTCGAGCCCCACACGTTTCGGTGAGTATGAGCGGCGGCAGATTCG
AGCGTTTCCGGTTTCCGCGGCTGGACGAGAGCCCATGATGGGGGCTCCCACCACCAGCAATCAGGGCCCT
GATTACACACCCACCTGTAATGTCATGCTGTTCATCGTGGTTAATGCTGCTGTGTGCTGTGTGTGTGTGT
TGTTTGGCGCTCATTGTTGCGTTATGCAGCGTACACCACAATATTGGAAGCTTATTAGCCTTTCTATTTT
TTCGTTTGCAAGGCTTAACAACATTGCTGTGGAGAGGGATGGGGATATGGAGGCCGCTGGAGGGAGTCGG
AGAGGCGTTTTGGAGCGGCTTGGCCTGGCGCCCAGCTCGCGAAACGCACCTAGGACCCTTTGGCACGCCG
AAATGTGCCACTTTTCAGTCTAGTAACGCCTTACCTACGTCATTCCATGCATGCATGTTTGCGCCTTTTT
TCCCTTGCCCTTGATCGCCACACAGTACAGTGCACTGTACAGTGGAGGTTTTGGGGGGGTCTTAGATGGG
AGCTAAAAGCGGCCTAGCGGTACACTAGTGGGATTGTATGGAGTGGCATGGAGCCTAGGTGGAGCCTGAC
AGGACGCACGACCGGCTAGCCCGTGACAGACGATGGGTGGCTCCTGTTGTCCACCGCGTACAAATGTTTG
GGCCAAAGTCTTGTCAGCCTTGCTTGCGAACCTAATTCCCAATTTTGTCACTTCGCACCCCCATTGATCG
AGCCCTAACCCCTGCCCATCAGGCAATCCAATTAAGCTCGCATTGTCTGCCTTGTTTAGTTTGGCTCCTG
CCCGTTTCGGCGTCCACTTGCACAAACACAAACAAGCATTATATATAAGGCTCGTCTCTCCCTCCCAACC
ACACTCACTTTTTTGCCCGTCTTCCCTTGCTAACACAAAAGTCAAGAACACAAACAACCACCCCAACCCC
CTTACACACAAGACATATCTACAGCAATGGGTAAAAAGCCTGAACTCACCGCGACGTCTGTCGAGAAGTT
TCTGATCGAAAAGTTCGACAGCGTCTCCGACCTGATGCAGCTCTCGGAGGGCGAAGAATCTCGTGCTTTC
AGCTTCGATGTAGGAGGGCGTGGATATGTCCTGCGGGTAAATAGCTGCGCCGATGGTTTCTACAAAGATC
GTTATGTTTATCGGCACTTTGCATCGGCCGCGCTCCCGATTCCGGAAGTGCTTGACATTGGGGAATTCAG
CGAGAGCCTGACCTATTGCATCTCCCGCCGTGCACAGGGTGTCACGTTGCAAGACCTGCCTGAAACCGAA
CTGCCCGCTGTTCTGCAGCCGGTCGCGGAGGCAATGGATGCCATTGCTGCGGCCGATCTTAGCCAGACGA
GCGGGTTCGGCCCATTCGGACCGCAAGGAATCGGTCAATACACTACATGGCGTGATTTCATATGCGCGAT
TGCTGATCCCCATGTGTATCACTGGCAAACTGTGATGGACGACACCGTCAGTGCGTCCGTCGCGCAGGCT
CTCGATGAGCTGATGCTTTGGGCCGAGGACTGCCCCGAAGTCCGGCACCTCGTGCACGCGGATTTCGGCT
CCAACAATGTCCTGACGGACAATGGCCGCATAACAGCGGTCATTGACTGGAGCGAGGCGATGTTCGGGGA
TTCCCAATACGAGGTCGCCAACATCTTCTTCTGGAGGCCGTGGTTGGCTTGTATGGAGCAGCAGACGCGC
TACTTCGAGCGGAGGCATCCGGAGCTTGCAGGATCGCCGCGGCTCCGGGCGTATATGCTCCGCATTGGTC
TTGACCAACTCTATCAGAGCTTGGTTGACGGCAATTTCGATGATGCAGCTTGGGCGCAGGGTCGATGCGA
CGCAATCGTCCGATCCGGAGCCGGGACTGTCGGGCGTACACAAATCGCCCGCAGAAGCGCGGCCGTCTGG
ACCGATGGCTGTGTAGAAGTACTCGCCGATAGTGGAAACCGACGCCCCAGCACTCGTCCGAGGGCAAAGG
AATAATCATGTAATTAGTTATGTCACGCTTACATTCACGCCCTCCCCCCACATCCGCTCTAACCGAAAAG
GAAGGAGTTAGACAACCTGAAGTCTAGGTCCCTATTTATTTTTTTATAGTTATGTTAGTATTAAGAACGT
TATTTATATTTCAAATTTTTCTTTTTTTTCTGTACAGACGCGTGTACGCATGTAACATTATACTGAAAAC
CTTGCTTGAGAAGGTTTTGGGACGCTCGAGCAGGCTTGGAGGCGACGTGGCAGTGGCTCGCGGGAGGATC
GGCGGGAAACTCCGGGATATCCGTCGAGAGTTTACACGTGAATGGGCAGCGCAATCCGTTGACGACGATA
CGACTGGCAAAGTAGCGACGATACCTGCCAGACAGGTGACATGTGCAGGCCGCACTAACAAGGAAACGGG
CGCTGGGGGGGGCGGGCTTCTAGACTTTGCCCTTGAACAGGAATCTAGTGGGGGCTTGTCTTTCCGCCAA
TGGGGGAGCGCCTGTTGAGCGACCGTGCATGCTGGAACGCCAAGTGTATGTACAGCTGGTGGTCTCGCAG
CGGTATGTGACGGGACTTACATCTCTCGTTTTTTCATGACCACGTTTTCACAGGCTCGGAGGTACGTTAA
AGTTTTGAAGGCTGCATCTGAACCGAGGTATGGGGGAGTTTGAACAGCAACAGTGTTGGGGCTGAGGGGG
CCAAGATCGGGGCAAGCAGAGGTCTTAGATCAATTGTGGGGATCCCAAAGGGCTCGTTATCACCTTTTTC
CACCCAATTCGGGTCCCAATTGATCCACTACTGGCTTGCCCAAGTTACCCCAGAAATGCCGCCCCGGATT
TCTCCAAAAACCTAATAAGCTTCATGGAACTTGGTGGAAGTGACTTTCTACAGAGTGGAGAGAACCGTGG
ACACGTGGCAATGGCGCTGACCGTGTCCCCGAGCCGAATCGACGTGAGGGGAGAACGGAGTATCTGCGGT
CATGTGACCTTCCAGAGCGGCGTCGCCAGTGTGCACGCGGTGACCCCCAGTTTGGGTCTCTGTCACACGC
ATACTACCTCGGCTCTCCACATGCTGAACTTTATCTTTCGTGGGGATCATACCGAAAGTTGCAACTACCA
GGTGTATATAAAGCCTGGTAGACTCCCCCCACTTTGGACCTCATCCAACCAAGACACACAAAAATGGACC
GACTTAACAACCTCGCCACCCAGCTCGAGCAGAACCCCGCCAA
Features (pLannotate 1.2.2; 15 found; start..end, strand, type, name):
    367..437     +  ncRNA          tRNA: Accession: RF00005 - tRNA
    459..533     +  misc_RNA       gRNA scaffold: guide RNA scaffold for the Streptococcus pyogenes CRISPR/Cas9 system
    752..898     +  CDS            TAF6 (fragment): TAF6_YEAST - Also known as TAF60. Experimental evidence at protein level: Swiss-Prot protein existence level 1. Functions as a component of the DNA-binding general transcription factor complex TFIID and the regulatory transcription regulatory histone acetylation (HAT) complexes SAGA, SALSA and SLIK. Binding of TFIID to a promoter (with or without TATA element) is the initial step in preinitiation complex (PIC) formation. TFIID plays a key role in the regulation of gene expression by RNA polymerase II through different activities such as transcription activator interaction, core promoter recogn
    938..971     -  protein_bind   FRT (minimal): supports FLP-mediated excision but not integration (Turan and Bode, 2011) FLP recombinase from the Saccharomyces cerevisiae 2μ plasmid
   1015..1055    -  terminator     rrnB T1 terminator (fragment): transcription terminator T1 from the E. coli rrnB gene
   1057..1172    -  ncRNA          5S rRNA: Accession: RF00001 - 5S ribosomal RNA
   1203..1227    +  CDS            KanR (fragment): aminoglycoside phosphotransferase; aph(3')-Ia; confers resistance to kanamycin
   1257..1353    +  promoter       AmpR promoter (fragment): bla
   1356..2216    +  CDS            AmpR: β-lactamase; bla; confers resistance to ampicillin, carbenicillin, and related antibiotics
   2338..2926    +  rep_origin     ori: high-copy-number ColE1/pMB1/pBR322/pUC origin of replication
   3151..3168    +  terminator     rrnB T2 terminator (fragment): transcription terminator T2 from the E. coli rrnB gene
   3193..3212    -  CDS            lacZα (fragment): LacZα fragment of β-galactosidase; lacZ fragment
   3682..3715    +  protein_bind   FRT (minimal): supports FLP-mediated excision but not integration (Turan and Bode, 2011) FLP recombinase from the Saccharomyces cerevisiae 2μ plasmid
   4863..5884    +  CDS            HygR (fragment): aminoglycoside phosphotransferase from E. coli; aph(4)-Ia; confers resistance to hygromycin
   5886..6119    +  terminator     CYC1 terminator (fragment): S. cerevisiae CYC1; transcription terminator for CYC1
