[The description below was written by a language model from this plasmid's Addgene catalogue record and pLannotate feature annotations shown in this document.]
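Description:
pCfb13202 is a yeast vector of about 7.1 kb built on the depositing lab's own backbone. It serves as the base plasmid of the TUNEYALI system for one transcription factor target in Yarrowia lipolytica, designated TF12 (locus YALI1_C06870g). In E. coli it is maintained at high copy through a ColE1/pUC-type origin and selected with ampicillin via the β-lactamase gene. In yeast, selection relies on hygromycin, and the feature table shows a hygromycin phosphotransferase coding sequence followed by a CYC1 terminator. The promoter driving this marker is not annotated, and no yeast replication element is identified in the table.

The payload combines a CRISPR guide with a repair template. A tRNA element lies immediately upstream of a short gap followed by the Streptococcus pyogenes Cas9 gRNA scaffold. This layout is consistent with a tRNA-linked guide expression unit in which the TF12-targeting spacer occupies the gap. No Cas9 gene is annotated, so the nuclease presumably has to be supplied separately. The record states that homology arms matching TF12 are present, although they are not labelled in the table; the short fragment annotated as TAF6 may simply be a similarity hit within Yarrowia-derived sequence. Two minimal FRT sites flank the bacterial backbone segment, and several small fragments (KanR, lacZα, rrnB terminators, 5S rRNA) appear to be cloning remnants.

According to the depositor, the plasmid can be used directly to knock out TF12. Alternatively, promoters can be inserted by Golden Gate assembly to build libraries that replace the native promoter and tune TF12 expression for high-throughput metabolic engineering.
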