Addgene plasmid #219877: pCfb13202
Purpose: The base plasmid of TUNEYALI forTF12
Depositing lab: Irina Borodina. Depositing organization: Danmarks Tekniske Universitet. Publication: High-throughput metabolic engineering of Yarrowia lipolytica through gene expression tuning. Jiang W, Wang S, Ahlheit D, Fumagalli T, Yang Z, Ramanathan S, Jiang X, Weber T, Dahlin J, Borodina I. Proc Natl Acad Sci U S A. 2025 Jun 10;122(23):e2426686122. doi: 10.1073/pnas.2426686122. Epub 2025 Jun 3. PubMed 40460129.
Backbone
  Vector backbone: Our own backbone
  Vector type: Yeast Expression
  Selectable markers: Hygromycin
Growth in bacteria
  Bacterial resistance: Ampicillin, 100 μg/mL
  Growth temperature: 37°C
  Growth strain: DH5alpha
  Copy number: High Copy
Gene/Insert
  Gene/Insert name: Contains gRNA targeting TF12 (YALI1_C06870g) and homologous arm matching TF12
  gRNA/shRNA sequence: TTCCAACCTCCATCATCACA
  Species: Yarrowia lipolytica
  Cloning method: Gibson Cloning
Terms and licenses: Academic/Nonprofit Terms; Industry Terms: Not Available to Industry
Depositor comments: This plasmid contains gRNA targeting TF12 (YALI1_C06870g) and homologous arm matching TF12, which can be used for library construction by inserting promoters using a golden gate or directly knocking TF12 out.
How to cite: pCfb13202 was a gift from Irina Borodina (Addgene plasmid # 219877 ; http://n2t.net/addgene:219877 ; RRID:Addgene_219877)
